>Addgene plasmid #223074 | pCMV-T7-SpCas9(SRSCMV)-P2A-EGFP (RTW3732) | addgene full sequence | sequence record 447690 | Addgene NGS Result
CTGTCGTGCCAGCTGCATTAATGAATCGGCCAACGCGCGGGGAGAGGCGGTTTGCGTATTGGGCGCTCTT
CCGCTTCCTCGCTCACTGACTCGCTGCGCTCGGTCGTTCGGCTGCGGCGAGCGGTATCAGCTCACTCAAA
GGCGGTAATACGGTTATCCACAGAATCAGGGGATAACGCAGGAAAGAACATGTGAGCAAAAGGCCAGCAA
AAGGCCAGGAACCGTAAAAAGGCCGCGTTGCTGGCGTTTTTCCATAGGCTCCGCCCCCCTGACGAGCATC
ACAAAAATCGACGCTCAAGTCAGAGGTGGCGAAACCCGACAGGACTATAAAGATACCAGGCGTTTCCCCC
TGGAAGCTCCCTCGTGCGCTCTCCTGTTCCGACCCTGCCGCTTACCGGATACCTGTCCGCCTTTCTCCCT
TCGGGAAGCGTGGCGCTTTCTCATAGCTCACGCTGTAGGTATCTCAGTTCGGTGTAGGTCGTTCGCTCCA
AGCTGGGCTGTGTGCACGAACCCCCCGTTCAGCCCGACCGCTGCGCCTTATCCGGTAACTATCGTCTTGA
GTCCAACCCGGTAAGACACGACTTATCGCCACTGGCAGCAGCCACTGGTAACAGGATTAGCAGAGCGAGG
TATGTAGGCGGTGCTACAGAGTTCTTGAAGTGGTGGCCTAACTACGGCTACACTAGAAGAACAGTATTTG
GTATCTGCGCTCTGCTGAAGCCAGTTACCTTCGGAAAAAGAGTTGGTAGCTCTTGATCCGGCAAACAAAC
CACCGCTGGTAGCGGTGGTTTTTTTGTTTGCAAGCAGCAGATTACGCGCAGAAAAAAAGGATCTCAAGAA
GATCCTTTGATCTTTTCTACGGGGTCTGACGCTCAGTGGAACGAAAACTCACGTTAAGGGATTTTGGTCA
TGAGATTATCAAAAAGGATCTTCACCTAGATCCTTTTAAATTAAAAATGAAGTTTTAAATCAATCTAAAG
TATATATGAGTAAACTTGGTCTGACAGTTACCAATGCTTAATCAGTGAGGCACCTATCTCAGCGATCTGT
CTATTTCGTTCATCCATAGTTGCCTGACTCCCCGTCGTGTAGATAACTACGATACGGGAGGGCTTACCAT
CTGGCCCCAGTGCTGCAATGATACCGCGAGACCCACGCTCACCGGCTCCAGATTTATCAGCAATAAACCA
GCCAGCCGGAAGGGCCGAGCGCAGAAGTGGTCCTGCAACTTTATCCGCCTCCATCCAGTCTATTAATTGT
TGCCGGGAAGCTAGAGTAAGTAGTTCGCCAGTTAATAGTTTGCGCAACGTTGTTGCCATTGCTACAGGCA
TCGTGGTGTCACGCTCGTCGTTTGGTATGGCTTCATTCAGCTCCGGTTCCCAACGATCAAGGCGAGTTAC
ATGATCCCCCATGTTGTGCAAAAAAGCGGTTAGCTCCTTCGGTCCTCCGATCGTTGTCAGAAGTAAGTTG
GCCGCAGTGTTATCACTCATGGTTATGGCAGCACTGCATAATTCTCTTACTGTCATGCCATCCGTAAGAT
GCTTTTCTGTGACTGGTGAGTACTCAACCAAGTCATTCTGAGAATAGTGTATGCGGCGACCGAGTTGCTC
TTGCCCGGCGTCAATACGGGATAATACCGCGCCACATAGCAGAACTTTAAAAGTGCTCATCATTGGAAAA
CGTTCTTCGGGGCGAAAACTCTCAAGGATCTTACCGCTGTTGAGATCCAGTTCGATGTAACCCACTCGTG
CACCCAACTGATCTTCAGCATCTTTTACTTTCACCAGCGTTTCTGGGTGAGCAAAAACAGGAAGGCAAAA
TGCCGCAAAAAAGGGAATAAGGGCGACACGGAAATGTTGAATACTCATACTCTTCCTTTTTCAATATTAT
TGAAGCATTTATCAGGGTTATTGTCTCATGAGCGGATACATATTTGAATGTATTTAGAAAAATAAACAAA
TAGGGGTTCCGCGCACATTTCCCCGAAAAGTGCCACCTGACGTCGACGGATCGGGAGATCGATCTCCCGA
TCCCCTAGGGTCGACTCTCAGTACAATCTGCTCTGATGCCGCATAGTTAAGCCAGTATCTGCTCCCTGCT
TGTGTGTTGGAGGTCGCTGAGTAGTGCGCGAGCAAAATTTAAGCTACAACAAGGCAAGGCTTGACCGACA
ATTGCATGAAGAATCTGCTTAGGGTTAGGCGTTTTGCGCTGCTTCGCGATGTACGGGCCAGATATACGCG
TTGACATTGATTATTGACTAGTTATTAATAGTAATCAATTACGGGGTCATTAGTTCATAGCCCATATATG
GAGTTCCGCGTTACATAACTTACGGTAAATGGCCCGCCTGGCTGACCGCCCAACGACCCCCGCCCATTGA
CGTCAATAATGACGTATGTTCCCATAGTAACGCCAATAGGGACTTTCCATTGACGTCAATGGGTGGAGTA
TTTACGGTAAACTGCCCACTTGGCAGTACATCAAGTGTATCATATGCCAAGTACGCCCCCTATTGACGTC
AATGACGGTAAATGGCCCGCCTGGCATTATGCCCAGTACATGACCTTATGGGACTTTCCTACTTGGCAGT
ACATCTACGTATTAGTCATCGCTATTACCATGGTGATGCGGTTTTGGCAGTACATCAATGGGCGTGGATA
GCGGTTTGACTCACGGGGATTTCCAAGTCTCCACCCCATTGACGTCAATGGGAGTTTGTTTTGGCACCAA
AATCAACGGGACTTTCCAAAATGTCGTAACAACTCCGCCCCATTGACGCAAATGGGCGGTAGGCGTGTAC
GGTGGGAGGTCTATATAAGCAGAGCTGGTTTAGTGAACCGTCAGATCCGCTAGAGATCCGCGGCCGCTAA
TACGACTCACTATAGGGAGAGCCGCCACCATGGACAAGAAGTACAGCATCGGCCTGGACATCGGCACCAA
CTCTGTGGGCTGGGCCGTGATCACCGACGAGTACAAGGTGCCCAGCAAGAAATTCAAGGTGCTGGGCAAC
ACCGACCGGCACAGCATCAAGAAGAACCTGATCGGAGCCCTGCTGTTCGACAGCGGCGAAACAGCCGAGG
CCACCCGGCTGAAGAGAACCGCCAGAAGAAGATACACCAGACGGAAGAACCGGATCTGCTATCTGCAAGA
GATCTTCAGCAACGAGATGGCCAAGGTGGACGACAGCTTCTTCCACAGACTGGAAGAGTCCTTCCTGGTG
GAAGAGGATAAGAAGCACGAGCGGCACCCCATCTTCGGCAACATCGTGGACGAGGTGGCCTACCACGAGA
AGTACCCCACCATCTACCACCTGAGAAAGAAACTGGTGGACAGCACCGACAAGGCCGACCTGCGGCTGAT
CTATCTGGCCCTGGCCCACATGATCAAGTTCCGGGGCCACTTCCTGATCGAGGGCGACCTGAACCCCGAC
AACAGCGACGTGGACAAGCTGTTCATCCAGCTGGTGCAGACCTACAACCAGCTGTTCGAGGAAAACCCCA
TCAACGCCAGCGGCGTGGACGCCAAGGCCATCCTGTCTGCCAGACTGAGCAAGAGCAGACGGCTGGAAAA
TCTGATCGCCCAGCTGCCCGGCGAGAAGAAGAATGGCCTGTTCGGAAACCTGATTGCCCTGAGCCTGGGC
CTGACCCCCAACTTCAAGAGCAACTTCGACCTGGCCGAGGATGCCAAACTGCAGCTGAGCAAGGACACCT
ACGACGACGACCTGGACAACCTGCTGGCCCAGATCGGCGACCAGTACGCCGACCTGTTTCTGGCCGCCAA
GAACCTGTCCGACGCCATCCTGCTGAGCGACATCCTGAGAGTGAACACCGAGATCACCAAGGCCCCCCTG
AGCGCCTCTATGATCAAGAGATACGACGAGCACCACCAGGACCTGACCCTGCTGAAAGCTCTCGTGCGGC
AGCAGCTGCCTGAGAAGTACAAAGAGATTTTCTTCGACCAGAGCAAGAACGGCTACGCCGGCTACATTGA
CGGCGGAGCCAGCCAGGAAGAGTTCTACAAGTTCATCAAGCCCATCCTGGAAAAGATGGACGGCACCGAG
GAACTGCTCGTGAAGCTGAACAGAGAGGACCTGCTGCGGAAGCAGCGGACCTTCGACAACGGCAGCATCC
CCCACCAGATCCACCTGGGAGAGCTGCACGCCATTCTGCGGCGGCAGGAAGATTTTTACCCATTCCTGAA
GGACAACCGGGAAAAGATCGAGAAGATCCTGACCTTCCGCATCCCCTACTACGTGGGCCCTCTGGCCAGG
GGAAACAGCAGATTCGCCTGGATGACCAGAAAGAGCGAGGAAACCATCACCCCCTGGAACTTCGAGGAAG
TGGTGGACAAGGGCGCTTCCGCCCAGAGCTTCATCGAGCGGATGACCAACTTCGATAAGAACCTGCCCAA
CGAGAAGGTGCTGCCCAAGCACAGCCTGCTGTACGAGTACTTCACCGTGTATAACGAGCTGACCAAAGTG
AAATACGTGACCGAGGGAATGAGAAAGCCCGCCTTCCTGAGCGGCGAGCAGAAAAAGGCCATCGTGGACC
TGCTGTTCAAGACCAACCGGAAAGTGACCGTGAAGCAGCTGAAAGAGGACTACTTCAAGAAAATCGAGTG
CTTCGACTCCGTGGAAATCTCCGGCGTGGAAGATCGGTTCAACGCCTCCCTGGGCACATACCACGATCTG
CTGAAAATTATCAAGGACAAGGACTTCCTGGACAATGAGGAAAACGAGGACATTCTGGAAGATATCGTGC
TGACCCTGACACTGTTTGAGGACAGAGAGATGATCGAGGAACGGCTGAAAACCTATGCCCACCTGTTCGA
CGACAAAGTGATGAAGCAGCTGAAGCGGCGGAGATACACCGGCTGGGGCAGGCTGAGCCGGAAGCTGATC
AACGGCATCCGGGACAAGCAGTCCGGCAAGACAATCCTGGATTTCCTGAAGTCCGACGGCTTCGCCAACA
GAAACTTCATGCAGCTGATCCACGACGACAGCCTGACCTTTAAAGAGGACATCCAGAAAGCCCAGGTGTC
CGGCCAGGGCGATAGCCTGCACGAGCACATTGCCAATCTGGCCGGCAGCCCCGCCATTAAGAAGGGCATC
CTGCAGACAGTGAAGGTGGTGGACGAGCTCGTGAAAGTGATGGGCCGGCACAAGCCCGAGAACATCGTGA
TCGAAATGGCCAGAGAGAACCAGACCACCCAGAAGGGACAGAAGAACAGCCGCGAGAGAATGAAGCGGAT
CGAAGAGGGCATCAAAGAGCTGGGCAGCCAGATCCTGAAAGAACACCCCGTGGAAAACACCCAGCTGCAG
AACGAGAAGCTGTACCTGTACTACCTGCAGAATGGGCGGGATATGTACGTGGACCAGGAACTGGACATCA
ACCGGCTGTCCGACTACGATGTGGACCATATCGTGCCTCAGAGCTTTCTGAAGGACGACTCCATCGACAA
CAAGGTGCTGACCAGAAGCGACAAGAACCGGGGCAAGAGCGACAACGTGCCCTCCGAAGAGGTCGTGAAG
AAGATGAAGAACTACTGGCGGCAGCTGCTGAACGCCAAGCTGATTACCCAGAGAAAGTTCGACAATCTGA
CCAAGGCCGAGAGAGGCGGCCTGAGCGAACTGGATAAGGCCGGCTTCATCAAGAGACAGCTGGTGGAAAC
CCGGCAGATCACAAAGCACGTGGCACAGATCCTGGACTCCCGGATGAACACTAAGTACGACGAGAATGAC
AAGCTGATCCGGGAAGTGAAAGTGATCACCCTGAAGTCCAAGCTGGTGTCCGATTTCCGGAAGGATTTCC
AGTTTTACAAAGTGCGCGAGATCAACAACTACCACCACGCCCACGACGCCTACCTGAACGCCGTCGTGGG
AACCGCCCTGATCAAAAAGTACCCTAAGCTGGAAAGCGAGTTCGTGTACGGCGACTACAAGGTGTACGAC
GTGCGGAAGATGATCGCCAAGAGCGAGCAGGAAATCGGCAAGGCTACCGCCAAGTACTTCTTCTACAGCA
ACATCATGAACTTTTTCAAGACCGAGATTACCCTGGCCAACGGCGAGATCCGGAAGCGGCCTCTGATCGA
GACAAACGGCGAAACCGGGGAGATCGTGTGGGATAAGGGCCGGGATTTTGCCACCGTGCGGAAAGTGCTG
AGCATGCCCCAAGTGAATATCGTGAAAAAGACCGAGGTGCAGACAGGCGGCTTCAGCAAAGAGTCTATCC
TGCCCAAGAGGAACAGCGATAAGCTGATCGCCAGAAAGAAGGACTGGGACCCTAAGAAGTACGGCGGCTT
CAGCAGACCCACCGTGGCCTATTCTGTGCTGGTGGTGGCCAAAGTGGAAAAGGGCAAGTCCAAGAAACTG
AAGAGTGTGAAAGAGCTGCTGGGGATCACCATCATGGAAAGAAGCAGCTTCGAGAAGAATCCCATCGACT
TTCTGGAAGCCAAGGGCTACAAAGAAGTGAAAAAGGACCTGATCATCAAGCTGCCTAAGTACTCCCTGTT
CGAGCTGGAAAACGGCCGGAAGAGAATGCTGGCCTCTGCCAGCTGCCTGCAGAAGGGAAACGAACTGGCC
CTGCCCTCCAAATATGTGAACTTCCTGTACCTGGCCAGCCACTATGAGAAGCTGAAGGGCTCCCCCGAGG
ATAATGAGCAGAAACAGCTGTTTGTGGAACAGCACAAGCACTACCTGGACGAGATCATCGAGCAGATCAG
CGAGTTCTCCAAGAGAGTGATCCTGGCCGACGCTAATCTGGACAAAGTGCTGTCCGCCTACAACAAGCAC
CGGGATAAGCCCATCAGAGAGCAGGCCGAGAATATCATCCACCTGTTTACCCTGACCAATCTGGGAGCCC
CTGCCGCCTTCAAGTACTTTGACACCACCATCGACCGGAAGATGTACGTGAGCACCAAAGAGGTGCTGGA
CGCCACCCTGATCCACCAGAGCATCACCGGCCTGTACGAGACACGGATCGACCTGTCTCAGCTGGGAGGC
GACGGATCCGGCGGAGGCGGAAGCGGGAAAAGAACCGCCGACGGCAGCGAATTCGAGCCCAAGAAGAAGA
GGAAAGTCTCGAGCGGAGGCGACTACAAAGACCATGACGGTGATTATAAAGATCATGACATCGATTACAA
GGATGACGATGACAAGGGAGGCGGTGGAAGCGGCGCAACAAACTTCTCTCTGCTGAAACAAGCCGGAGAT
GTCGAAGAGAATCCTGGACCGATGGTGAGCAAGGGCGAGGAGCTGTTCACCGGGGTGGTGCCCATCCTGG
TCGAGCTGGACGGCGACGTAAACGGCCACAAGTTCAGCGTGTCCGGCGAGGGCGAGGGCGATGCCACCTA
CGGCAAGCTGACCCTGAAGTTCATCTGCACCACCGGCAAGCTGCCCGTGCCCTGGCCCACCCTCGTGACC
ACCCTGACCTACGGCGTGCAGTGCTTCAGCCGCTACCCCGACCACATGAAGCAGCACGACTTCTTCAAGT
CCGCCATGCCCGAAGGCTACGTCCAGGAGCGCACCATCTTCTTCAAGGACGACGGCAACTACAAGACCCG
CGCCGAGGTGAAGTTCGAGGGCGACACCCTGGTGAACCGCATCGAGCTGAAGGGCATCGACTTCAAGGAG
GACGGCAACATCCTGGGGCACAAGCTGGAGTACAACTACAACAGCCACAACGTCTATATCATGGCCGACA
AGCAGAAGAACGGCATCAAGGTGAACTTCAAGATCCGCCACAACATCGAGGACGGCAGCGTGCAGCTCGC
CGACCACTACCAGCAGAACACCCCCATCGGCGACGGCCCCGTGCTGCTGCCCGACAACCACTACCTGAGC
ACCCAGTCCGCCCTGAGCAAAGACCCCAACGAGAAGCGCGATCACATGGTCCTGCTGGAGTTCGTGACCG
CCGCCGGGATCACTCTCGGCATGGACGAGCTGTACAAGTGACCGGTCATCATCACCATCACCATTGAGTT
TAAACCCGCTGATCAGCCTCGACTGTGCCTTCTAGTTGCCAGCCATCTGTTGTTTGCCCCTCCCCCGTGC
CTTCCTTGACCCTGGAAGGTGCCACTCCCACTGTCCTTTCCTAATAAAATGAGGAAATTGCATCGCATTG
TCTGAGTAGGTGTCATTCTATTCTGGGGGGTGGGGTGGGGCAGGACAGCAAGGGGGAGGATTGGGAAGAC
AATAGCAGGCATGCTGGGGATGCGGTGGGCTCTATGGCTTCTGAGGCGGAAAGAACCAGCTGGGGCTCGA
TACCGTCGACCTCTAGCTAGAGCTTGGCGTAATCATGGTCATAGCTGTTTCCTGTGTGAAATTGTTATCC
GCTCACAATTCCACACAACATACGAGCCGGAAGCATAAAGTGTAAAGCCTAGGGTGCCTAATGAGTGAGC
TAACTCACATTAATTGCGTTGCGCTCACTGCCCGCTTTCCAGTCGGGAAAC
Features (pLannotate 1.2.2; 18 found; start..end, strand, type, name):
    249..837     -  rep_origin     ori: high-copy-number ColE1/pMB1/pBR322/pUC origin of replication
   1008..1868    -  CDS            AmpR: β-lactamase; bla; confers resistance to ampicillin, carbenicillin, and related antibiotics
   1869..1973    -  promoter       AmpR promoter: bla
   2044..2088    -  misc_feature   bom (fragment): basis of mobility region from pBR322
   2243..2622    +  enhancer       CMV enhancer: human cytomegalovirus immediate early enhancer
   2623..2826    +  promoter       CMV promoter: human cytomegalovirus (CMV) immediate early promoter
   2868..2886    +  promoter       T7 promoter: promoter for bacteriophage T7 RNA polymerase
   2900..4618    +  CDS            Cas9(N): N-terminal portion of Streptococcus pyogenes Cas9 (Zetsche et al., 2015)
   4505..7003    +  CDS            Cas9(C): C-terminal portion of Streptococcus pyogenes Cas9 (Zetsche et al., 2015)
   7091..7156    +  CDS            3xFLAG: three tandem FLAG® epitope tags, followed by an enterokinase cleavage site
   7232..7948    +  CDS            EGFP: EGFP is a basic (constitutively fluorescent) green fluorescent protein published in 1996, derived from Aequorea victoria. It is reported to be a rapidly-maturing weak dimer with moderate acid sensitivity.
   8003..8227    +  polyA_signal   bGH poly(A) signal: bovine growth hormone polyadenylation signal
   8231..8252    +  promoter       SV40 promoter (fragment): SV40 enhancer and early promoter
   8257..8273    +  misc_feature   MCS (fragment): pBluescript multiple cloning site
   8322..8338    -  protein_bind   lac operator: The lac repressor binds to the lac operator to inhibit transcription in E. coli. This inhibition can be relieved by adding lactose or isopropyl-β-D-thiogalactopyranoside (IPTG). lac repressor encoded by lacI
   8346..8376    -  promoter       lac promoter: promoter for the E. coli lac operon
   8391..8412    -  protein_bind   CAP binding site: CAP binding activates transcription in the presence of cAMP. E. coli catabolite activator protein
   8425..66      -  CDS            lacI (fragment) (across the origin): lac repressor; lacI; The lac repressor binds to the lac operator to inhibit transcription in E. coli. This inhibition can be relieved by adding lactose or isopropyl-β-D-thiogalactopyranoside (IPTG).
