[The description below was written by a language model from this plasmid's Addgene catalogue record and pLannotate feature annotations shown in this document.]
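Description:
pCMV-T7-SpCas9(SRSCMV)-P2A-EGFP (RTW3732) is an 8,451 nt mammalian expression and CRISPR plasmid derived from the parental pCMV-T7-SpCas9-P2A-EGFP backbone by Gibson cloning. It is propagated in E. coli as a high-copy plasmid through a ColE1/pUC-type origin and is selected with ampicillin via the β-lactamase gene and its native promoter. Short remnants of a lac promoter/operator region, lacI, an SV40 promoter and a multiple cloning site are annotated as backbone fragments and have no evident role in the payload.

The payload is a human codon-optimized Streptococcus pyogenes Cas9 nuclease carrying six substitutions (D1135S, S1136R, G1218S, E1219C, R1335M, T1337V), which give the variant its "SRSCMV" name. The associated publication concerns engineering of custom Cas9 PAM variants, so this enzyme appears to be one of that collection, although the record does not state which PAM it prefers. The annotation tool splits the coding sequence into overlapping N- and C-terminal Cas9 segments, but the record describes a single continuous open reading frame. Its C terminus is fused to a bipartite nuclear localization signal and a 3xFLAG epitope, followed by a P2A ribosome-skipping peptide and EGFP, so that transfected cells produce nuclear-targeted, FLAG-detectable Cas9 and a separate green fluorescent marker from one transcript. The NLS and P2A are listed in the catalogue fields but were not annotated in the feature table. Transcription in human cells is driven by the CMV enhancer and immediate early promoter and terminated by the bGH polyadenylation signal. A T7 promoter placed just upstream of the coding sequence also permits transcription by T7 RNA polymerase, for example in vitro. No guide RNA cassette is annotated, so a guide would be supplied separately.
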