Addgene plasmid #223074: pCMV-T7-SpCas9(SRSCMV)-P2A-EGFP (RTW3732)
Purpose: pCMV and pT7 Human expression plasmid for SpCas9 enzyme with SRSCMV amino acids at positions 1135,1136,1218,1219,1335,T1337 with C-term BPNLS-P2A-EGFP
Depositing lab: Benjamin Kleinstiver. Depositing organization: Massachusetts General Hospital. Publication: Custom CRISPR-Cas9 PAM variants via scalable engineering and machine learning. Silverstein RA, Kim N, Kroell AS, Walton RT, Delano J, Butcher RM, Pacesa M, Smith BK, Christie KA, Ha LL, Meis RJ, Clark AB, Spinner AD, Lazzarotto CR, Li Y, Matsubara A, Urbina EO, Dahl GA, Correia BE, Marks DS, Tsai SQ, Pinello L, De Ravin SS, Liu Q, Kleinstiver BP. Nature. 2025 Apr 22. doi: 10.1038/s41586-025-09021-y. PubMed 40262634.
Backbone
  Vector backbone: pCMV-T7-SpCas9-P2A-EGFP (RTW3027)
  Backbone manufacturer: Benjamin Kleinstiver, Addgene plasmid #139987
  Vector type: Mammalian Expression, CRISPR
Growth in bacteria
  Bacterial resistance: Ampicillin, 100 μg/mL
  Growth temperature: 37°C
  Growth strain: DH5alpha
  Copy number: High Copy
Gene/Insert
  Gene/Insert name: human codon optimized nuclease SpCas9(SRSCMV)-P2A-EGFP (alt names: RTW3732; SpCas9(SRSCMV))
  Species: Synthetic
  Mutation: SpCas9(SRSCMV)=D1135S, S1136R, G1218S, E1219C, R1335M, T1337V
  Promoter: CMV and T7
  Tag / fusion protein: BPNLS-3xFLAG-P2A-EGFP (C terminal on insert)
  Cloning method: Gibson Cloning
  Sequencing primers: 5′ oBK6928-CCAAGTCTCCACCCCATTGACG; 3′ oBK219-GGGAGTGGCACCTTCCAGGGTC
Terms and licenses: Academic/Nonprofit Terms; Industry Terms: Not Available to Industry
How to cite: pCMV-T7-SpCas9(SRSCMV)-P2A-EGFP (RTW3732) was a gift from Benjamin Kleinstiver (Addgene plasmid # 223074 ; http://n2t.net/addgene:223074 ; RRID:Addgene_223074)
